>Addgene plasmid #17965 | pMXs-hSOX2 (Plath) | depositor partial sequence | sequence record 8759 | Author sequence
ATGTACAACATGATGGAGACGGAGCTGAAGCCGCCGGGCCCGCAGCAAACTTCGGGGGGCGGCGGCGGCA
ACTCCACCGCGGCGGCGGCCGGCGGCAACCAGAAAAACAGCCCCGACCGCGTCAAGCGGCCCATGAATGC
CTTCATGGTGTGGTCCCGCGGGCAGCGGCGCAAGATGGCCCAGGAGAACCCCAAGATGCACAACTCGGAG
ATCAGCAAGCGCCTGGGCGCCGAGTGGAAACTTTTGTCGGAGACGGAGAAGCGGCCGTTCATCGACGAGG
CTAAGCGGCTGCGAGCGCTGCACATGAAGGAGCACCCGGATTATAAATACCGGCCCCGGCGGAAAACCAA
GACGCTCATGAAGAAGGATAAGTACACGCTGCCCGGCGGGCTGCTGGCCCCCGGCGGCAATAGCATGGCG
AGCGGGGTCGGGGTGGGCGCCGGCCTGGGCGCGGGCGTGAACCAGCGCATGGACAGTTACGCGCACATGA
ACGGCTGGAGCAACGGCAGCTACAGCATGATGCAGGACCAGCTGGGCTACCCGCAGCACCCGGGCCTCAA
TGCGCACGGCGCAGCGCAGATGCAGCCCATGCACCGCTACGACGTGAGCGCCCTGCAGTACAACTCCATG
ACCAGCTCGCAGACCTACATGAACGGCTCGCCCACCTACAGCATGTCCTACTCGCAGCAGGGCACCCCTG
GCATGGCTCTTGGCTCCATGGGTTCGGTGGTCAAGTCCGAGGCCAGCTCCAGCCCCCCTGTGGTTACCTC
TTCCTCCCACTCCAGGGCGCCCTGCCAGGCCGGGGACCTCCGGGACATGATCAGCATGTATCTCCCCGGC
GCCGAGGTGCCGGAACCCGCCGCCCCCAGCAGACTTCACATGTCCCAGCACTACCAGAGCGGCCCGGTGC
CCGGCACGGCCATTAACGGCACACTGCCCCTCTCACACATGTGA
