>Addgene plasmid #17965 | pMXs-hSOX2 (Plath) | addgene partial sequence | sequence record 23980 | pBMN-5
NTCGACCGGGGGTGACATCCTCTGACTGCCGGATCTAGCTAGTTAATTAAGGATCCCAGTGTGGTGGTAC
GGGAATTCATGTACAACATGATGGAGACGGAGCTGAAGCCGCCGGGCCCGCAGCAAACTTCGGGGGGCGG
CGGCGGCAACTCCACCGCGGCGGCGGCCGGCGGCAACCAGAAAAACAGCCCCGACCGCGTCAAGCGGCCC
ATGAATGCCTTCATGGTGTGGTCCCGCGGGCAGCGGCGCAAGATGGCCCAGGAGAACCCCAAGATGCACA
ACTCGGAGATCAGCAAGCGCCTGGGCGCCGAGTGGAAACTTTTGTCGGAGACGGAGAAGCGGCCGTTCAT
CGACGAGGCTAAGCGGCTGCGAGCGCTGCACATGAAGGAGCACCCGGATTATAAATACCGGCCCCGGCGG
AAAACCAAGACGCTCATGAAGAAGGATAAGTACACGCTGCCCGGCGGGCTGCTGGCCCCCGGCGGCAATA
GCATGGCGAGCGGGGTCGGGGTGGGCGCCGGCCTGGGCGCGGGCGTGAACCAGCGCATGGACAGTTACGC
GCACATGAACGGCTGGAGCAACGGCAGCTACAGCATGATGCAGGACCAGCTGGGCTACCCGCAGCACCCG
GGCCTCAATGCGCACGGCGCAGCGCAGATGCAGCCCATGCACCGCTACGACGTGAGCGCCCTGCAGTACA
ACTCCATGACCAGCTCGCAGACCTACATGAACGGTCCCCCNTTAAAGATTTNTTTTCNNNGNGGGNCCCC
TGGATGCTCTGGCTCNTGGTTCGNGGTCANTCNAGCACTCACCCCCTGTGTNCTNTTCTCNTCAG
