[The description below was written by a language model from this plasmid's Addgene catalogue record.]
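Description:
pMXs-hSOX2 (Plath) is a retroviral mammalian expression plasmid that carries the human SOX2 coding sequence (SRY-box 2) in the pMXs backbone. The insert is about 955 bp, is recorded as unmutated, and was placed by restriction cloning between EcoRI and NotI sites, both of which remain intact, so it can be excised or exchanged. The backbone without insert is about 4.6 kb. In bacteria the plasmid is maintained at high copy number under ampicillin selection. The record lists no mammalian selectable marker, so transduced cells cannot be enriched by drug selection with this construct alone.

No feature table accompanies the entry, and the promoter is not explicitly stated. pMXs is generally known as a Moloney murine leukemia virus-derived vector, in which the long terminal repeats flank the cloning site along with a packaging signal. In such vectors the 5′ LTR normally drives transcription of the insert, and the packaging signal allows the vector RNA to be packaged when the viral proteins are supplied in trans by a packaging cell line. The resulting replication-defective virus integrates the SOX2 cassette into the genome of dividing target cells. No tags or reporters are recorded.

The associated publication describes the generation of human induced pluripotent stem cells from dermal fibroblasts. This indicates that the construct is meant to deliver SOX2 as one of the reprogramming factors, presumably used together with companion retroviral vectors encoding the other factors.
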