Addgene plasmid #17965: pMXs-hSOX2 (Plath)
Depositing lab: Kathrin Plath. Depositing organization: University of California, Los Angeles (UCLA). Publication: Generation of human induced pluripotent stem cells from dermal fibroblasts. Lowry WE, Richter L, Yachechko R, Pyle AD, Tchieu J, Sridharan R, Clark AT, Plath K. Proc Natl Acad Sci U S A. 2008 Feb 26. 105(8):2883-8. 10.1073/pnas.0711983105 PubMed 18287077.
Backbone
  Vector backbone: pMXs
  Backbone size w/o insert (bp): 4622
  Vector type: Mammalian Expression, Retroviral
  Selectable markers: none
Growth in bacteria
  Bacterial resistance: Ampicillin, 100 μg/mL
  Growth temperature: 37°C
  Growth strain: DH5alpha
  Copy number: High Copy
Gene/Insert
  Gene/Insert name: SRY (sex determining region Y)-box 2 (alt name: SOX2)
  Species: H. sapiens (human)
  Insert size (bp): 955
  Mutation: N/A
  Entrez Gene: SOX2 (a.k.a. ANOP3, MCOPS3)
  Cloning method: Restriction Enzyme; 5′ cloning site EcoRI (not destroyed); 3′ cloning site Not I (not destroyed)
  Sequencing primers: 5′ cctctagactgccggatctagcta
Resource information
  A portion of this plasmid was derived from a plasmid made by: pMXs is from Dr. Toshio Kitamura of the University of Tokyo, the Institute of Medical Science. If you use this plasmid in a paper, please cite: Retrovirus-mediated gene transfer and expression cloning: powerful tools in functional genomics. Exp Hematol. 2003 Nov;31(11):1007-14. Kitamura T, Koshino Y, Shibata F, Oki T, Nakajima H, Nosaka T, Kumagai H.
Terms and licenses: Academic/Nonprofit Terms; Industry Terms: Not Available to Industry
How to cite: pMXs-hSOX2 (Plath) was a gift from Kathrin Plath (Addgene plasmid # 17965 ; http://n2t.net/addgene:17965 ; RRID:Addgene_17965)
